Addgene plasmid #224893: pET16b-MYPT1(1-314)
Purpose: Bacterial expression of MYPT1(1-314)
Depositing lab: Mathieu Bollen. Depositing organization: Katholieke Universiteit Leuven. Publication: A split-luciferase lysate-based approach to identify small-molecule modulators of phosphatase subunit interactions. Claes Z, Bollen M. Cell Chem Biol. 2023 Dec 21;30(12):1666-1679.e6. doi: 10.1016/j.chembiol.2023.07.018. Epub 2023 Aug 24. PubMed 37625414.
Backbone
  Vector backbone: pET16b
  Vector type: Bacterial Expression
Growth in bacteria
  Bacterial resistance: Ampicillin, 100 μg/mL
  Growth temperature: 37°C
  Growth strain: DH5alpha
  Copy number: High Copy
Gene/Insert
  Gene/Insert name: myosin phosphatase targeting subunit 1 (alt name: MYPT1)
  Entrez Gene: PPP1R12A (a.k.a. GUBS, M130, MBS, MYPT1)
Terms and licenses: Academic/Nonprofit Terms; Industry Terms: Not Available to Industry
How to cite: pET16b-MYPT1(1-314) was a gift from Mathieu Bollen (Addgene plasmid # 224893 ; http://n2t.net/addgene:224893 ; RRID:Addgene_224893)
