[The description below was written by a language model from this plasmid's Addgene catalogue record and pLannotate feature annotations shown in this document.]
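Description:
pET16b-MYPT1(1-314) is a bacterial expression plasmid of about 6.6 kb, built on the pET16b backbone, for producing an N-terminal fragment (residues 1-314) of human myosin phosphatase targeting subunit 1 (MYPT1, encoded by PPP1R12A) in E. coli. It replicates from a pBR322/ColE1-type origin accompanied by the rop gene and the bom mobility region. The catalogue lists it as high copy, although rop normally acts to hold copy number down. Selection is by ampicillin through the β-lactamase gene and its own promoter. Several short tetracycline-resistance fragments and a tet promoter are annotated, but these are non-functional remnants of the pBR322 ancestry typical of pET vectors.

The expression cassette lies on the reverse strand and follows the standard pET layout. A T7 promoter is followed directly by a lac operator, then the strong T7 gene 10 ribosome binding site, the coding region and a T7 terminator. A plasmid-borne lacI gene supplies repressor, so transcription stays low until IPTG is added in a host that provides T7 RNA polymerase. The listed DH5alpha strain serves for propagation rather than expression. Upstream of the MYPT1 fragment is a short feature matched to the histidine portion of a composite tag, which is consistent with the N-terminal His tag characteristic of pET16b, though the catalogue fields do not state a tag. A small downstream match to a T7 gene 10-derived solubility tag is only a fragment and probably reflects vector sequence. The associated study developed a split-luciferase, lysate-based assay for finding small-molecule modulators of phosphatase subunit interactions, so the recombinant protein was presumably used in that context, but the record itself states only bacterial expression as the purpose.
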