Features (pLannotate 1.2.2; 20 found; start..end, strand, type, name):
     10..38      +  promoter       tet promoter: E. coli promoter for tetracycline efflux protein gene
     86..190     +  CDS            TcR (fragment): tetracycline efflux protein; tet; confers resistance to tetracycline
    213..260     -  terminator     T7 terminator: transcription terminator for bacteriophage T7 RNA polymerase
    268..317     -  CDS            SET1 (fragment): solubility-enhancement tag derived from T7 phage gene 10B
    328..1266    -  CDS            PPP1R12A (fragment): MYPT1_HUMAN - Also known as MBS, MYPT1 From Homo sapiens (Human).
   1306..1323    -  CDS            capTEV™ (fragment): composite tag for in vivo biotinylation, TEV protease cleavage, and 6xHis tagging
   1336..1358    -  RBS            RBS: efficient ribosome binding site from bacteriophage T7 gene 10 (Olins and Rangwala, 1989)
   1373..1397    -  protein_bind   lac operator: The lac repressor binds to the lac operator to inhibit transcription in E. coli. This inhibition can be relieved by adding lactose or isopropyl-β-D-thiogalactopyranoside (IPTG). lac repressor encoded by lacI
   1398..1416    -  promoter       T7 promoter: promoter for bacteriophage T7 RNA polymerase
   1438..1717    +  CDS            TcR (fragment): tetracycline efflux protein; tet; confers resistance to tetracycline
   1725..1802    +  promoter       lacI promoter: lacI
   1803..2885    +  CDS            lacI: lac repressor; lacI; The lac repressor binds to the lac operator to inhibit transcription in E. coli. This inhibition can be relieved by adding lactose or isopropyl-β-D-thiogalactopyranoside (IPTG).
   2898..2919    +  protein_bind   CAP binding site: CAP binding activates transcription in the presence of cAMP. E. coli catabolite activator protein
   2934..3558    +  CDS            TcR (fragment): tetracycline efflux protein; tet; confers resistance to tetracycline
   3800..4180    -  CDS            YPB1_ECOLX: Protein predicted: Swiss-Prot protein existence level 4. From Escherichia coli.
   4197..4388    +  CDS            rop: Rop protein, which maintains plasmids at low copy number; rop
   4490..4629    +  misc_feature   bom: basis of mobility region from pBR322
   4815..5403    -  rep_origin     ori: high-copy-number ColE1/pMB1/pBR322/pUC origin of replication
   5574..6434    -  CDS            AmpR: β-lactamase; bla; confers resistance to ampicillin, carbenicillin, and related antibiotics
   6435..6539    -  promoter       AmpR promoter: bla
>Addgene plasmid #224893 | pET16b-MYPT1(1-314) | addgene full sequence | sequence record 451307 | Addgene NGS Result
TTCTCATGTTTGACAGCTTATCATCGATAAGCTTTAATGCGGTAGTTTATCACAGTTAAATTGCTAACGC
AGTCAGGCACCGTGTATGAAATCTAACAATGCGCTCATCGTCATCCTCGGCACCGTCACCCTGGATGCTG
TAGGCATAGGCTTGGTTATGCCGGTACTGCCGGGCCTCTTGCGGGATATCCGGATATAGTTCCTCCTTTC
AGCAAAAAACCCCTCAAGACCCGTTTAGAGGCCCCAAGGGGTTATGCTAGTTATTGCTCAGCGGTGGCAG
CAGCCAACTCAGCTTCCTTTCGGGCTTTGTTAGCAGCCGGATCCTCACTTCTGTGACTGATTATTGTCCA
TATTTGCTGTTGATTCAATTAGTGGAGATTTCTTGTCCCGTTTTTCACTATGGAGCAGATTTTGTTTCTT
TTGCAACTCTTCTAAATATCCTAAAATGTCTTCATCTGCTACATCAAAGGCTGTTTGGCCCACTTTGTTG
ACCATCTCCATATCACACAGATTGTCCACTAAAATTCGACATGCTTCTTCTTTACCCCAATGAGCTGCAG
CATGAAGAGGTGTCCAGCCATCATAGTCTTTAATATTAACATCATAGCCTGCCTGTATTAAAAGTTTTAA
AACTTCCGTATAGCCTTTAGCAGCTGCAACGTGAAGTGCTGTACCTCCAGATTTTGCATGCCGGACATCA
TTTATATGACCACTATTTAGCCACTGCCTGGCATCTCTAAGCATGATCCGTTCTTCTTCCTTTCGAGCTG
CTTCTATATCAACCCCTTGCCGATTAACTTCATTTTGAAGTAGCTCTTCCATTGCCTCCTCCTCCGCAAT
ATCTAAAGGTGTATCTCCTTCACTGTTGACAGCCCCTACATGTGCTCCTTGACCAATCAAAAACTCTGCA
ATATCAAGATATCCACAGGAAGCTGCTGCATGTAGTGGTATCCAGCCTTCATTATCAGGTTGATTAATAT
TTGCTCCATTTTCTACCAGAAACTTCACCATATCAACATTGTCATCAATGCAAGCCTGGTGCAGGGCAGT
GAGTCCGTCCACATTGGCGTAATTGATGTCGGCGCCGCGGTGCAGCAGCTTGAGGACCTCGTCCGTGTCG
CCGCTGGAGCAAGCAGCCAGGAAGACGGCGCCATCGTCGAACTTCACCTTGGTCTTCTGGCGCTTCACCA
CCGGAGGCTCGAGGTCCGTCTCGGAGCCGATCCAGCGTTTCAGCTGCTCGTTCCGCTTCTGCTTCGCGTC
CGCCATATGACGACCTTCGATATGGCCGCTGCTGTGATGATGATGATGATGATGATGATGATGGCCCATG
GTATATCTCCTTCTTAAAGTTAAACAAAATTATTTCTAGAGGGGAATTGTTATCCGCTCACAATTCCCCT
ATAGTGAGTCGTATTAATTTCGCGGGATCGAGATCTCGATCCTCTACGCCGGACGCATCGTGGCCGGCAT
CACCGGCGCCACAGGTGCGGTTGCTGGCGCCTATATCGCCGACATCACCGATGGGGAAGATCGGGCTCGC
CACTTCGGGCTCATGAGCGCTTGTTTCGGCGTGGGTATGGTGGCAGGCCCCGTGGCCGGGGGACTGTTGG
GCGCCATCTCCTTGCATGCACCATTCCTTGCGGCGGCGGTGCTCAACGGCCTCAACCTACTACTGGGCTG
CTTCCTAATGCAGGAGTCGCATAAGGGAGAGCGTCGAGATCCCGGACACCATCGAATGGCGCAAAACCTT
TCGCGGTATGGCATGATAGCGCCCGGAAGAGAGTCAATTCAGGGTGGTGAATGTGAAACCAGTAACGTTA
TACGATGTCGCAGAGTATGCCGGTGTCTCTTATCAGACCGTTTCCCGCGTGGTGAACCAGGCCAGCCACG
TTTCTGCGAAAACGCGGGAAAAAGTGGAAGCGGCGATGGCGGAGCTGAATTACATTCCCAACCGCGTGGC
ACAACAACTGGCGGGCAAACAGTCGTTGCTGATTGGCGTTGCCACCTCCAGTCTGGCCCTGCACGCGCCG
TCGCAAATTGTCGCGGCGATTAAATCTCGCGCCGATCAACTGGGTGCCAGCGTGGTGGTGTCGATGGTAG
AACGAAGCGGCGTCGAAGCCTGTAAAGCGGCGGTGCACAATCTTCTCGCGCAACGCGTCAGTGGGCTGAT
CATTAACTATCCGCTGGATGACCAGGATGCCATTGCTGTGGAAGCTGCCTGCACTAATGTTCCGGCGTTA
TTTCTTGATGTCTCTGACCAGACACCCATCAACAGTATTATTTTCTCCCATGAAGACGGTACGCGACTGG
GCGTGGAGCATCTGGTCGCATTGGGTCACCAGCAAATCGCGCTGTTAGCGGGCCCATTAAGTTCTGTCTC
GGCGCGTCTGCGTCTGGCTGGCTGGCATAAATATCTCACTCGCAATCAAATTCAGCCGATAGCGGAACGG
GAAGGCGACTGGAGTGCCATGTCCGGTTTTCAACAAACCATGCAAATGCTGAATGAGGGCATCGTTCCCA
CTGCGATGCTGGTTGCCAACGATCAGATGGCGCTGGGCGCAATGCGCGCCATTACCGAGTCCGGGCTGCG
CGTTGGTGCGGATATCTCGGTAGTGGGATACGACGATACCGAAGACAGCTCATGTTATATCCCGCCGTTA
ACCACCATCAAACAGGATTTTCGCCTGCTGGGGCAAACCAGCGTGGACCGCTTGCTGCAACTCTCTCAGG
GCCAGGCGGTGAAGGGCAATCAGCTGTTGCCCGTCTCACTGGTGAAAAGAAAAACCACCCTGGCGCCCAA
TACGCAAACCGCCTCTCCCCGCGCGTTGGCCGATTCATTAATGCAGCTGGCACGACAGGTTTCCCGACTG
GAAAGCGGGCAGTGAGCGCAACGCAATTAATGTAAGTTAGCTCACTCATTAGGCACCGGGATCTCGACCG
ATGCCCTTGAGAGCCTTCAACCCAGTCAGCTCCTTCCGGTGGGCGCGGGGCATGACTATCGTCGCCGCAC
TTATGACTGTCTTCTTTATCATGCAACTCGTAGGACAGGTGCCGGCAGCGCTCTGGGTCATTTTCGGCGA
GGACCGCTTTCGCTGGAGCGCGACGATGATCGGCCTGTCGCTTGCGGTATTCGGAATCTTGCACGCCCTC
GCTCAAGCCTTCGTCACTGGTCCCGCCACCAAACGTTTCGGCGAGAAGCAGGCCATTATCGCCGGCATGG
CGGCCGACGCGCTGGGCTACGTCTTGCTGGCGTTCGCGACGCGAGGCTGGATGGCCTTCCCCATTATGAT
TCTTCTCGCTTCCGGCGGCATCGGGATGCCCGCGTTGCAGGCCATGCTGTCCAGGCAGGTAGATGACGAC
CATCAGGGACAGCTTCAAGGATCGCTCGCGGCTCTTACCAGCCTAACTTCGATCATTGGACCGCTGATCG
TCACGGCGATTTATGCCGCCTCGGCGAGCACATGGAACGGGTTGGCATGGATTGTAGGCGCCGCCCTATA
CCTTGTCTGCCTCCCCGCGTTGCGTCGCGGTGCATGGAGCCGGGCCACCTCGACCTGAATGGAAGCCGGC
GGCACCTCGCTAACGGATTCACCACTCCAAGAATTGGAGCCAATCAATTCTTGCGGAGAACTGTGAATGC
GCAAACCAACCCTTGGCAGAACATATCCATCGCGTCCGCCATCTCCAGCAGCCGCACGCGGCGCATCTCG
GGCAGCGTTGGGTCCTGGCCACGGGTGCGCATGATCGTGCTCCTGTCGTTGAGGACCCGGCTAGGCTGGC
GGGGTTGCCTTACTGGTTAGCAGAATGAATCACCGATACGCGAGCGAACGTGAAGCGACTGCTGCTGCAA
AACGTCTGCGACCTGAGCAACAACATGAATGGTCTTCGGTTTCCGTGTTTCGTAAAGTCTGGAAACGCGG
AAGTCAGCGCCCTGCACCATTATGTTCCGGATCTGCATCGCAGGATGCTGCTGGCTACCCTGTGGAACAC
CTACATCTGTATTAACGAAGCGCTGGCATTGACCCTGAGTGATTTTTCTCTGGTCCCGCCGCATCCATAC
CGCCAGTTGTTTACCCTCACAACGTTCCAGTAACCGGGCATGTTCATCATCAGTAACCCGTATCGTGAGC
ATCCTCTCTCGTTTCATCGGTATCATTACCCCCATGAACAGAAATCCCCCTTACACGGAGGCATCAGTGA
CCAAACAGGAAAAAACCGCCCTTAACATGGCCCGCTTTATCAGAAGCCAGACATTAACGCTTCTGGAGAA
ACTCAACGAGCTGGACGCGGATGAACAGGCAGACATCTGTGAATCGCTTCACGACCACGCTGATGAGCTT
TACCGCAGCTGCCTCGCGCGTTTCGGTGATGACGGTGAAAACCTCTGACACATGCAGCTCCCGGAGACGG
TCACAGCTTGTCTGTAAGCGGATGCCGGGAGCAGACAAGCCCGTCAGGGCGCGTCAGCGGGTGTTGGCGG
GTGTCGGGGCGCAGCCATGACCCAGTCACGTAGCGATAGCGGAGTGTATACTGGCTTAACTATGCGGCAT
CAGAGCAGATTGTACTGAGAGTGCACCATTGCGGTGTGAAATACCGCACAGATGCGTAAGGAGAAAATAC
CGCATCAGGCGCTCTTCCGCTTCCTCGCTCACTGACTCGCTGCGCTCGGTCGTTCGGCTGCGGCGAGCGG
TATCAGCTCACTCAAAGGCGGTAATACGGTTATCCACAGAATCAGGGGATAACGCAGGAAAGAACATGTG
AGCAAAAGGCCAGCAAAAGGCCAGGAACCGTAAAAAGGCCGCGTTGCTGGCGTTTTTCCATAGGCTCCGC
CCCCCTGACGAGCATCACAAAAATCGACGCTCAAGTCAGAGGTGGCGAAACCCGACAGGACTATAAAGAT
ACCAGGCGTTTCCCCCTGGAAGCTCCCTCGTGCGCTCTCCTGTTCCGACCCTGCCGCTTACCGGATACCT
GTCCGCCTTTCTCCCTTCGGGAAGCGTGGCGCTTTCTCATAGCTCACGCTGTAGGTATCTCAGTTCGGTG
TAGGTCGTTCGCTCCAAGCTGGGCTGTGTGCACGAACCCCCCGTTCAGCCCGACCGCTGCGCCTTATCCG
GTAACTATCGTCTTGAGTCCAACCCGGTAAGACACGACTTATCGCCACTGGCAGCAGCCACTGGTAACAG
GATTAGCAGAGCGAGGTATGTAGGCGGTGCTACAGAGTTCTTGAAGTGGTGGCCTAACTACGGCTACACT
AGAAGGACAGTATTTGGTATCTGCGCTCTGCTGAAGCCAGTTACCTTCGGAAAAAGAGTTGGTAGCTCTT
GATCCGGCAAACAAACCACCGCTGGTAGCGGTGGTTTTTTTGTTTGCAAGCAGCAGATTACGCGCAGAAA
AAAAGGATCTCAAGAAGATCCTTTGATCTTTTCTACGGGGTCTGACGCTCAGTGGAACGAAAACTCACGT
TAAGGGATTTTGGTCATGAGATTATCAAAAAGGATCTTCACCTAGATCCTTTTAAATTAAAAATGAAGTT
TTAAATCAATCTAAAGTATATATGAGTAAACTTGGTCTGACAGTTACCAATGCTTAATCAGTGAGGCACC
TATCTCAGCGATCTGTCTATTTCGTTCATCCATAGTTGCCTGACTCCCCGTCGTGTAGATAACTACGATA
CGGGAGGGCTTACCATCTGGCCCCAGTGCTGCAATGATACCGCGAGACCCACGCTCACCGGCTCCAGATT
TATCAGCAATAAACCAGCCAGCCGGAAGGGCCGAGCGCAGAAGTGGTCCTGCAACTTTATCCGCCTCCAT
CCAGTCTATTAATTGTTGCCGGGAAGCTAGAGTAAGTAGTTCGCCAGTTAATAGTTTGCGCAACGTTGTT
GCCATTGCTGCAGGCATCGTGGTGTCACGCTCGTCGTTTGGTATGGCTTCATTCAGCTCCGGTTCCCAAC
GATCAAGGCGAGTTACATGATCCCCCATGTTGTGCAAAAAAGCGGTTAGCTCCTTCGGTCCTCCGATCGT
TGTCAGAAGTAAGTTGGCCGCAGTGTTATCACTCATGGTTATGGCAGCACTGCATAATTCTCTTACTGTC
ATGCCATCCGTAAGATGCTTTTCTGTGACTGGTGAGTACTCAACCAAGTCATTCTGAGAATAGTGTATGC
GGCGACCGAGTTGCTCTTGCCCGGCGTCAACACGGGATAATACCGCGCCACATAGCAGAACTTTAAAAGT
GCTCATCATTGGAAAACGTTCTTCGGGGCGAAAACTCTCAAGGATCTTACCGCTGTTGAGATCCAGTTCG
ATGTAACCCACTCGTGCACCCAACTGATCTTCAGCATCTTTTACTTTCACCAGCGTTTCTGGGTGAGCAA
AAACAGGAAGGCAAAATGCCGCAAAAAAGGGAATAAGGGCGACACGGAAATGTTGAATACTCATACTCTT
CCTTTTTCAATATTATTGAAGCATTTATCAGGGTTATTGTCTCATGAGCGGATACATATTTGAATGTATT
TAGAAAAATAAACAAATAGGGGTTCCGCGCACATTTCCCCGAAAAGTGCCACCTGACGTCTAAGAAACCA
TTATTATCATGACATTAACCTATAAAAATAGGCGTATCACGAGGCCCTTTCGTCTTCAAGAA
